>Addgene plasmid #22267 | pQCXIB CMV/TO RasV12 (w331-1) | depositor full sequence | sequence record 10207 | Author sequence
TCCGCGTTACATAACTTACGGTAAATGGCCCGCCTGGCTGACCGCCCAACGACCCCCGCCCATTGACGTC
AATAATGACGTATGTTCCCATAGTAACGCCAATAGGGACTTTCCATTGACGTCAATGGGTGGAGTATTTA
CGGTAAACTGCCCACTTGGCAGTACATCAAGTGTATCATATGCCAAGTACGCCCCCTATTGACGTCAATG
ACGGTAAATGGCCCGCCTGGCATTATGCCCAGTACATGACCTTATGGGACTTTCCTACTTGGCAGTACAT
CTACGTATTAGTCATCGCTATTACCATGGTGATGCGGTTTTGGCAGTACATCAATGGGCGTGGATAGCGG
TTTGACTCACGGGGATTTCCAAGTCTCCACCCCATTGACGTCAATGGGAGTTTGTTTTGGCACCAAAATC
AACGGGACTTTCCAAAATGTCGTAACAACTCCGCCCCATTGACGCAAATGGGCGGTAGGCGTGTACGGTG
GGAGGTCTATATAAGCAGAGCTCAATAAAAGAGCCCACAACCCCTCACTCGGCGCGCCAGTCTTCCGATA
GACTGCGTCGCCCGGGTACCCGTATTCCCAATAAAGCCTCTTGCTGTTTGCATCCGAATCGTGGTCTCGC
TGTTCCTTGGGAGGGTCTCCTCTGAGTGATTGACTACCCACGACGGGGGTCTTTCATTTGGGGGCTCGTC
CGGGATTTGGAGACCCCTGCCCAGGGACCACCGACCCACCACCGGGAGGTAAGCTGGCCAGCAACTTATC
TGTGTCTGTCCGATTGTCTAGTGTCTATGTTTGATGTTATGCGCCTGCGTCTGTACTAGTTAGCTAACTA
GCTCTGTATCTGGCGGACCCGTGGTGGAACTGACGAGTTCTGAACACCCGGCCGCAACCCTGGGAGACGT
CCCAGGGACTTTGGGGGCCGTTTTTGTGGCCCGACCTGAGGAAGGGAGTCGATGTGGAATCCGACCCCGT
CAGGATATGTGGTTCTGGTAGGAGACGAGAACCTAAAACAGTTCCCGCCTCCGTCTGAATTTTTGCTTTC
GGTTTGGAACCGAAGCCGCGCGTCTTGTCTGCTGCAGCGCTGCAGCATCGTTCTGTGTTGTCTCTGTCTG
ACTGTGTTTCTGTATTTGTCTGAAAATTAGGGCCAGACTGTTACCACTCCCTTAAGTTTGACCTTAGGTC
ACTGGAAAGATGTCGAGCGGATCGCTCACAACCAGTCGGTAGATGTCAAGAAGAGACGTTGGGTTACCTT
CTGCTCTGCAGAATGGCCAACCTTTAACGTCGGATGGCCGCGAGACGGCACCTTTAACCGAGACCTCATC
ACCCAGGTTAAGATCAAGGTCTTTTCACCTGGCCCGCATGGACACCCAGACCAGGTCCCCTACATCGTGA
CCTGGGAAGCCTTGGCTTTTGACCCCCCTCCCTGGGTCAAGCCCTTTGTACACCCTAAGCCTCCGCCTCC
TCTTCCTCCATCCGCCCCGTCTCTCCCCCTTGAACCTCCTCGTTCGACCCCGCCTCGATCCTCCCTTTAT
CCAGCCCTCACTCCTTCTCTAGGCGCCGGAATTGAAGATCTGGGGGATCGATAAGCTTGGGAGTTCCGCG
TTACATAACTTACGGTAAATGGCCCGCCTGGCTGACCGCCCAACGACCCCCGCCCATTGACGTCAATAAT
GACGTATGTTCCCATAGTAACGCCAATAGGGACTTTCCATTGACGTCAATGGGTGGAGTATTTACGGTAA
ACTGCCCACTTGGCAGTACATCAAGTGTATCATATGCCAAGTACGCCCCCTATTGACGTCAATGACGGTA
AATGGCCCGCCTGGCATTATGCCCAGTACATGACCTTATGGGACTTTCCTACTTGGCAGTACATCTACGT
ATTAGTCATCGCTATTACCATGGTGATGCGGTTTTGGCAGTACATCAATGGGCGTGGATAGCGGTTTGAC
TCACGGGGATTTCCAAGTCTCCACCCCATTGACGTCAATGGGAGTTTGTTTTGGCACCAAAATCAACGGG
ACTTTCCAAAATGTCGTAACAACTCCGCCCCATTGACGCAAATGGGCGGTAGGCGTGTACGGTGGGAGGT
CTATATAAGCAGAGCTCTCCCTATCAGTGATAGAGATCTCCCTATCAGTGATAGAGATCGTCGACTAGTC
CAGTGTGGTGGAATTCTGCAGATATCAACAAGTTTGTACAAAAAAGCAGGCTTTAAAGGAACCAATTCAG
TCGACTGGATCCCAGTGTGGTGGTACAGCTTGGGGGGCCAGGGCCGGGGCCGAGCGATGACGGAATATAA
GCTGGTGGTGGTGGGCGCCGTCGGTGTGGGCAAGAGTGCGCTGACCATCCAGCTGATCCAGAACCATTTT
GTGGACGAATACGACCCCACTATAGAGGATTCCTACCGGAAGCAGGTGGTCATTGATGGGGAGACGTGCC
TGTTGGACATCCTGGATACCGCCGGCCAGGAGGAGTACAGCGCCATGCGGGACCAGTACATGCGCACCGG
GGAGGGCTTCCTGTGTGTGTTTGCCATCAACAACACCAAGTCTTTTGAGGACATCCACCAGTACAGGGAG
CAGATCAAACGGGTGAAGGACTCGGATGACGTGCCCATGGTGCTGGTGGGGAACAAGTGTGACCTGGCTG
CACGCACTGTGGAATCTCGGCAGGCTCAGGACCTCGCCCGAAGCTACGGCATCCCCTACATCGAGACCTC
GGCCAAGACCCGGCAGGGAGTGGAGGATGCCTTCTACACGTTGGTGCGTGAGATCCGGCAGCACAAGCTG
CGGAAGCTGAACCCTCCTGATGAGAGTGGCCCCGGCTGCATGAGCTGCAAGTGTGTGCTCTCCTGACGCA
GCACAAGCTCAGGACATGGAGGTGCCGGATGCAGGAAGGAGGTGCAGACGGAAGGAGGAGGAAGGAAGGA
CGGAAGCAAGGAAGGAAGGAAGGGCTGCTGGAGCCCAGTCACCCCCCAAGCTGTAGGAATTCGCCAGCAC
AGTGGTCGAGATATCTAGACCCAGCTTTGTACAAAGTGGTTGATATCCAGCACAGTGGCGGCCGCTCGAG
TCTAGAGGGCCCGCGGTTCGAAGGTAAGCCTATCCCTAACCCTCTCCTCGGTCTCGATTCTACGCGTACC
GGTAGGCCTCGTACGCTTAATTAACGGATCCGGAATTCCGCCCCTCTCCCTCCCCCCCCCCTAACGTTAC
TGGCCGAAGCCGCTTGGAATAAGGCCGGTGTGCGTTTGTCTATATGTTATTTTCCACCATATTGCCGTCT
TTTGGCAATGTGAGGGCCCGGAAACCTGGCCCTGTCTTCTTGACGAGCATTCCTAGGGGTCTTTCCCCTC
TCGCCAAAGGAATGCAAGGTCTGTTGAATGTCGTGAAGGAAGCAGTTCCTCTGGAAGCTTCTTGAAGACA
AACAACGTCTGTAGCGACCCTTTGCAGGCAGCGGAACCCCCCACCTGGCGACAGGTGCCTCTGCGGCCAA
AAGCCACGTGTATAAGATACACCTGCAAAGGCGGCACAACCCCAGTGCCACGTTGTGAGTTGGATAGTTG
TGGAAAGAGTCAAATGGCTCTCCTCAAGCGTATTCAACAAGGGGCTGAAGGATGCCCAGAAGGTACCCCA
TTGTATGGGATCTGATCTGGGGCCTCGGTGCACATGCTTTACATGTGTTTAGTCGAGGTTAAAAAACGTC
TAGGCCCCCCGAACCACGGGGACGTGGTTTTCCTTTGAAAAACACGATGATAAGCTTGCCACGGGGACGT
GGTTTTCCTTTGAAAAACACGATGATAAGCTTGCCACAACCATGGCCAAGCCTTTGTCTCAAGAAGAATC
CACCCTCATTGAAAGAGCAACGGCTACAATCAACAGCATCCCCATCTCTGAAGACTACAGCGTCGCCAGC
GCAGCTCTCTCTAGCGACGGCCGCATCTTCACTGGTGTCAATGTATATCATTTTACTGGGGGACCTTGTG
CAGAACTCGTGGTGCTGGGCACTGCTGCTGCTGCGGCAGCTGGCAACCTGACTTGTATCGTCGCGATCGG
AAATGAGAACAGGGGCATCTTGAGCCCCTGCGGACGGTGCCGACAGGTGCTTCTCGATCTGCATCCTGGG
ATCAAAGCCATAGTGAAGGACAGTGATGGACAGCCGACGGCAGTTGGGATTCGTGAATTGCTGCCCTCTG
GTTATGTGTGGGAGGGCTAAGCACTTCGTGGCCGAGGAGCAGGACTGACACGACCCGGACGGGACGCTCC
TGCGCCTGATACAGAACGAATTGCTTGCAGGCATCTCATGAGTGTGTCTTCCCGTTTTCCGCCTGAGGTC
ACTGCGTGGATGGAGCATCAGTGGTCCAGGCTCTAGTTTTGACTCAACAATATCACCAGCTGAAGCCTAT
AGAGTACGAGCCATAGATAAAATAAAAGATTTTATTTAGTCTCCAGAAAAAGGGGGGAATGAAAGACCCC
ACCTGTAGGTTTGGCAAGCTAGCTTAAGTAACGCCATTTTGCAAGGCATGGAAAAATACATAACTGAGAA
TAGAGAAGTTCAGATCAAGGTCAGGAACAGATGGAACAGGGTCGACCCTAGAGAACCATCAGATGTTTCC
AGGGTGCCCCAAGGACCTGAAATGACCCTGTGCCTTATTTGAACTAACCAATCAGTTCGCTTCTCGCTTC
TGTTCGCGCGCTTCTGCTCCCCGAGCTCAATAAAAGAGCCCACAACCCCTCACTCGGGGCGCCAGTCCTC
CGATTGACTGAGTCGCCCGGGTACCCGTGTATCCAATAAACCCTCTTGCAGTTGCATCCGACTTGTGGTC
TCGCTGTTCCTTGGGAGGGTCTCCTCTGAGTGATTGACTACCCGTCAGCGGGGGTCTTTCATTTGGGGGC
TCGTCCGGGATCGGGAGACCCCTGCCCAGGGACCACCGACCCACCACCGGGAGGTAAGCTGGCTGCCTCG
CGCGTTTCGGTGATGACGGTGAAAACCTCTGACACATGCAGCTCCCGGAGACGGTCACAGCTTGTCTGTA
AGCGGATGCCGGGAGCAGACAAGCCCGTCAGGGCGCGTCAGCGGGTGTTGGCGGGTGTCGGGGCGCAGCC
ATGACCCAGTCACGTAGCGATAGCGGAGTGTAGATCCGGCTGTGGAATGTGTGTCAGTTAGGGTGTGGAA
AGTCCCCAGGCTCCCCAGCAGGCAGAAGTATGCAAAGCATGCATCTCAATTAGTCAGCAACCAGGTGTGG
AAAGTCCCCAGGCTCCCCAGCAGGCAGAAGTATGCAAAGCATGCATCTCAATTAGTCAGCAACCATAGTC
CCGCCCCTAACTCCGCCCATCCCGCCCCTAACTCCGCCCAGTTCCGCCCATTCTCCGCCCCATGGCTGAC
TAATTTTTTTTATTTATGCAGAGGCCGAGGCCGCCTCGGCCTCTGAGCTATTCCAGAAGTAGTGAGGAGG
CTTTTTTGGAGGCCTAGGCTTTTGCAAAAAGCTTACTGGCTTAACTATGCGGCATCAGAGCAGATTGTAC
TGAGAGTGCACCATATGCGGTGTGAAATACCGCACAGATGCGTAAGGAGAAAATACCGCATCAGGCGCTC
TTCCGCTTCCTCGCTCACTGACTCGCTGCGCTCGGTCGTTCGGCTGCGGCGAGCGGTATCAGCTCACTCA
AAGGCGGTAATACGGTTATCCACAGAATCAGGGGATAACGCAGGAAAGAACATGTGAGCAAAAGGCCAGC
AAAAGGCCAGGAACCGTAAAAAGGCCGCGTTGCTGGCGTTTTTCCATAGGCTCCGCCCCCCTGACGAGCA
TCACAAAAATCGACGCTCAAGTCAGAGGTGGCGAAACCCGACAGGACTATAAAGATACCAGGCGTTTCCC
CCTGGAAGCTCCCTCGTGCGCTCTCCTGTTCCGACCCTGCCGCTTACCGGATACCTGTCCGCCTTTCTCC
CTTCGGGAAGCGTGGCGCTTTCTCATAGCTCACGCTGTAGGTATCTCAGTTCGGTGTAGGTCGTTCGCTC
CAAGCTGGGCTGTGTGCACGAACCCCCCGTTCAGCCCGACCGCTGCGCCTTATCCGGTAACTATCGTCTT
GAGTCCAACCCGGTAAGACACGACTTATCGCCACTGGCAGCAGCCACTGGTAACAGGATTAGCAGAGCGA
GGTATGTAGGCGGTGCTACAGAGTTCTTGAAGTGGTGGCCTAACTACGGCTACACTAGAAGGACAGTATT
TGGTATCTGCGCTCTGCTGAAGCCAGTTACCTTCGGAAAAAGAGTTGGTAGCTCTTGATCCGGCAAACAA
ACCACCGCTGGTAGCGGTGGTTTTTTTGTTTGCAAGCAGCAGATTACGCGCAGAAAAAAAGGATCTCAAG
AAGATCCTTTGATCTTTTCTACGGGGTCTGACGCTCAGTGGAACGAAAACTCACGTTAAGGGATTTTGGT
CATGAGATTATCAAAAAGGATCTTCACCTAGATCCTTTTAAATTAAAAATGAAGTTTTAAATCAATCTAA
AGTATATATGAGTAAACTTGGTCTGACAGTTACCAATGCTTAATCAGTGAGGCACCTATCTCAGCGATCT
GTCTATTTCGTTCATCCATAGTTGCCTGACTCCCCGTCGTGTAGATAACTACGATACGGGAGGGCTTACC
ATCTGGCCCCAGTGCTGCAATGATACCGCGAGACCCACGCTCACCGGCTCCAGATTTATCAGCAATAAAC
CAGCCAGCCGGAAGGGCCGAGCGCAGAAGTGGTCCTGCAACTTTATCCGCCTCCATCCAGTCTATTAATT
GTTGCCGGGAAGCTAGAGTAAGTAGTTCGCCAGTTAATAGTTTGCGCAACGTTGTTGCCATTGCTGCAGG
CATCGTGGTGTCACGCTCGTCGTTTGGTATGGCTTCATTCAGCTCCGGTTCCCAACGATCAAGGCGAGTT
ACATGATCCCCCATGTTGTGCAAAAAAGCGGTTAGCTCCTTCGGTCCTCCGATCGTTGTCAGAAGTAAGT
TGGCCGCAGTGTTATCACTCATGGTTATGGCAGCACTGCATAATTCTCTTACTGTCATGCCATCCGTAAG
ATGCTTTTCTGTGACTGGTGAGTACTCAACCAAGTCATTCTGAGAATAGTGTATGCGGCGACCGAGTTGC
TCTTGCCCGGCGTCAACACGGGATAATACCGCGCCACATAGCAGAACTTTAAAAGTGCTCATCATTGGAA
AACGTTCTTCGGGGCGAAAACTCTCAAGGATCTTACCGCTGTTGAGATCCAGTTCGATGTAACCCACTCG
TGCACCCAACTGATCTTCAGCATCTTTTACTTTCACCAGCGTTTCTGGGTGAGCAAAAACAGGAAGGCAA
AATGCCGCAAAAAAGGGAATAAGGGCGACACGGAAATGTTGAATACTCATACTCTTCCTTTTTCAATATT
ATTGAAGCATTTATCAGGGTTATTGTCTCATGAGCGGATACATATTTGAATGTATTTAGAAAAATAAACA
AATAGGGGTTCCGCGCACATTTCCCCGAAAAGTGCCACCTGACGTCTAAGAAACCATTATTATCATGACA
TTAACCTATAAAAATAGGCGTATCACGAGGCCCTTTCGTCTTCAAGAATTAGCTTGGCCATTGCATACGT
TGTATCCATATCATAATATGTACATTTATATTGGCTCATGTCCAACATTACCGCCATGTTGACATTGATT
ATTGACTAGTTATTAATAGTAATCAATTACGGGGTCATTAGTTCATAGCCCATATATGGAGT
Features (pLannotate 1.2.2; 26 found; start..end, strand, type, name):
    309..512     +  promoter       CMV promoter: human cytomegalovirus (CMV) immediate early promoter
    513..688     +  LTR            5' LTR (truncated): truncated long terminal repeat from Moloney murine sarcoma virus
    810..1084    +  misc_feature   MESV Ψ (fragment): packaging signal of murine embryonic stem cell virus
   1151..1567    +  CDS            gag (truncated): truncated Moloney murine leukemia virus (MMLV) gag gene lacking the start codon
   1609..1912    +  enhancer       CMV enhancer: human cytomegalovirus immediate early enhancer
   1913..2116    +  promoter       CMV promoter: human cytomegalovirus (CMV) immediate early promoter
   2118..2137    +  promoter       PLtetO-1 promoter (fragment): modified phage lambda PL promoter with tet operator sites (Lutz and Bujard, 1997)
   2139..2158    +  promoter       PLtetO-1 promoter (fragment): modified phage lambda PL promoter with tet operator sites (Lutz and Bujard, 1997)
   2198..2222    +  protein_bind   attB1: mutant version of attB; recombination site for the Gateway® BP reaction BP Clonase™
   2297..2866    +  CDS            H-Ras (G12V): human oncoprotein generated by the G12V mutation in the small GTPase H-Ras
   3103..3144    +  CDS            V5 tag: epitope tag from simian virus 5
   3191..3763    +  misc_feature   IRES: internal ribosome entry site (IRES) of the encephalomyocarditis virus (EMCV)
   3769..3808    +  misc_feature   IRES (fragment): internal ribosome entry site (IRES) of the encephalomyocarditis virus (EMCV)
   3822..4220    +  CDS            BSD: blasticidin S deaminase; Aspergillus terreus BSD; confers resistance to blasticidin
   4221..4248    +  CDS            BleoR (fragment): antibiotic-binding protein; Sh ble from Streptoalloteichus hindustanus; confers resistance to bleomycin, phleomycin, and Zeocin™
   4252..4308    +  CDS            ble (fragment): BLE_KLEPN - Experimental evidence at protein level: Swiss-Prot protein existence level 1. Binding protein with a strong affinity to the bleomycin family of antibiotics. Binds to CL990; an antimitotic-antibiotic compound. From Klebsiella pneumoniae.
   4357..4426    +  CDS            env (fragment): murine leukemia virus gPr80 envelope polyprotein precursor; env; proteolytically cleaved into gp70SU and p15TM subunits
   4468..4893    +  LTR            3' LTR (ΔU3): self-inactivating 3' long terminal repeat (LTR) from Moloney murine leukemia virus
   4962..5002    +  CDS            rop (fragment): Rop protein, which maintains plasmids at low copy number; rop
   5104..5142    +  misc_feature   bom (fragment): basis of mobility region from pBR322
   5159..5488    +  promoter       SV40 promoter: SV40 enhancer and early promoter
   5494..5595    +  misc_feature   bom (fragment): basis of mobility region from pBR322
   5781..6369    -  rep_origin     ori: high-copy-number ColE1/pMB1/pBR322/pUC origin of replication
   6540..7400    -  CDS            AmpR: β-lactamase; bla; confers resistance to ampicillin, carbenicillin, and related antibiotics
   7401..7505    -  promoter       AmpR promoter: bla
   7691..308     +  enhancer       CMV enhancer (across the origin): human cytomegalovirus immediate early enhancer
